Addgene plasmid #24947: pGL2B -78/+64
Depositing lab: Stephen Smale. Depositing organization: University of California, Los Angeles (UCLA). Publication: A prominent role for Sp1 during lipopolysaccharide-mediated induction of the IL-10 promoter in macrophages. Brightbill HD, Plevy SE, Modlin RL, Smale ST. J Immunol. 2000 Feb 15. 164(4):1940-51. PubMed 10657644.
Backbone
  Vector backbone: pGL2B
  Backbone manufacturer: Promega
  Backbone size w/o insert (bp): 5597
  Vector type: Luciferase
Growth in bacteria
  Bacterial resistance: Ampicillin, 100 μg/mL
  Growth temperature: 37°C
  Growth strain: DH5alpha
  Copy number: Unknown
Gene/Insert
  Gene/Insert name: IL-10 promoter
  Species: M. musculus (mouse)
  Insert size (bp): 142
  Entrez Gene: Il10 (a.k.a. CSIF, If2a, Il-10)
  Tag / fusion protein: Luciferase (C terminal on insert)
  Cloning method: Restriction Enzyme
  Sequencing primers: 5′ N/A; 3′ LucNRev
Terms and licenses: Academic/Nonprofit Terms; Industry Terms: Not Available to Industry
Depositor comments: G->C mutation at -4; should not affect function.
How to cite: pGL2B -78/+64 was a gift from Stephen Smale (Addgene plasmid # 24947 ; http://n2t.net/addgene:24947 ; RRID:Addgene_24947)
