[The description below was written by a language model from this plasmid's Addgene catalogue record.]
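Description:
pGL2B -78/+64 is a luciferase reporter plasmid built on the Promega pGL2-Basic (pGL2B) backbone, a promoterless vector of about 5.6 kb in which a firefly luciferase coding region sits downstream of a cloning site and is expressed only when a functional promoter fragment is inserted. The plasmid is propagated in E. coli under ampicillin selection. The record does not state its copy number, and no feature table is provided, so the origin of replication and other backbone elements cannot be described in detail from the information given.

The insert is a 142 bp fragment of the mouse Il10 (IL-10) promoter, introduced by restriction enzyme cloning. As the name indicates, it spans positions -78 to +64 relative to the transcription start site, which amounts to a short proximal promoter segment plus some transcribed sequence. Luciferase lies downstream of the insert. Although the record lists it as a C-terminal fusion, in this type of vector the arrangement normally acts as a transcriptional reporter, with light output reflecting the activity of the promoter fragment. The depositor notes a G-to-C substitution at position -4 that is not expected to affect function.

The associated publication examines lipopolysaccharide-mediated induction of the IL-10 promoter in macrophages and a prominent role for Sp1 in that response. The coordinate-based name suggests that the construct is one of a set of promoter truncations used to map the regulatory sequences needed for basal and inducible Il10 transcription in transfected cells, although the record does not explicitly describe such a series.
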