>Addgene plasmid #24947 | pGL2B -78/+64 | addgene partial sequence | sequence record 30884 | 24947 with LucNRev
CTTGATGGAGCTCTCTTTTCTGCAAGGCTGCCTTGTGGCTTTGGTAGTGCAAGAGCAAGTCTCTAAATGT
ACACCTCCTGTTCTTGGTCCCCCTTTTATACTGAANGCTCAGNGGGGCCTTCCTGGCNAAGGTTTTTGTT
ATTCACTCGAGCTAGCACGCGTAAGAGCTCGGTACCTCCCGGGTTATGTTAGCTCAGTTACAGTACCATA
AGATACATTGATGANTTTGGACAAACCACAACTAGAATGCAGTGAAAAAAATGCTTTATTTGTGAAATTT
GTGATGCTATTGCTTTATTTGTAACCATTATAAGCTGCAATANACAAGTTAACAACAACAATTGCATTCA
TTTTATGTTTCAGGTTCAGGGGGAGGTGTGGGAGGTTTTTTAAAGCAAGTAAAACCTCCACGTACCTTAA
TATTACTTACTTATCATGGTAGCTTGGGCTGGCGTAATANCGAAGAGGCCCGCACCGATCGCCCTTCCCA
ACAGTTGCGCAGCCTGAATGGCGAATGGCAAATTGTAAGCGTTAATATTTTGTTAAAATTCGCGTTAAAT
TTTTGTTAAATCAGCTCATTTTTTAACCAATAGGCCGAAATCGGCAAAATCCCTTATAAATCAAAAGAAT
AGACCGAGATAGGGT
[37 nt withheld, positions 646-682]
AAAGAACGTGGACTCCAACGTCAAAGG
[49 nt withheld, positions 710-758]
TAATCAAGTTTTTTTG
[69 nt withheld, positions 775-843]
GAAAAGCCCGGCGAACGTGGCCGAGAAAGGAANGGGAAGAAAGCGAAAAGGAGCCGGGGCGCTAGGGCGC
TGGCAAAGTGTAACGGTCACGCTGCGTTCTAACCACAAACCCGCCGCGCTTCTTGCGCCGGCTACAGGGC
GNGTCNAGGTGGCNNTTTTTCGGGGAAAAGTGCCCNGNAANCCCNNATTGGTTTANTTTTCNTAAAACAT
TCTAAANTNTNNTCCGCCTCAGGAAACAAAAACCCTGGA
